Addgene plasmid #201725: pJet1.2-tHe-Tub2D4
Purpose: Tardigrade (Hypsibius exemplaris) beta-tubulin Tub2D4
Depositing lab: Stanislav Vinopal. Depositing organization: Jan Evangelista Purkyne University in Usti nad Labem. Publication: Phylogenetic and functional characterization of water bears (Tardigrada) tubulins. Novotna Floriancicova K, Baltzis A, Smejkal J, Czernekova M, Kaczmarek L, Maly J, Notredame C, Vinopal S. Sci Rep. 2023 Mar 30;13(1):5194. doi: 10.1038/s41598-023-31992-z. PubMed 36997657.
Backbone
  Vector backbone: pJet1.2
  Backbone manufacturer: Thermo Fischer Scientific
  Backbone size w/o insert (bp): 2974
  Total vector size (bp): 4363
Growth in bacteria
  Bacterial resistance: Ampicillin, 100 μg/mL
  Growth temperature: 37°C
  Growth strain: DH5alpha
  Copy number: High Copy
Gene/Insert
  Gene/Insert name: Tub2D4
  Species: Hypsibius exemplaris
  Insert size (bp): 1347
  GenBank ID: OQ282847
  Cloning method: TOPO Cloning
  Sequencing primers: 5′ pJET1.2 Forward Sequencing Primer (5'-CGACTCACTATAGGGAGAGCGGC-3'); 3′ pJET1.2 Reverse Sequencing Primer (5'-AAGAACATCGATTTTCCATGGCAG-3'
Terms and licenses: Academic/Nonprofit Terms; Industry Terms: Not Available to Industry
How to cite: pJet1.2-tHe-Tub2D4 was a gift from Stanislav Vinopal (Addgene plasmid # 201725 ; http://n2t.net/addgene:201725 ; RRID:Addgene_201725)
