[The description below was written by a language model from this plasmid's Addgene catalogue record and pLannotate feature annotations shown in this document.]
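Description:
pJet1.2-tHe-Tub2D4 is a bacterial cloning plasmid that stores the coding sequence of Tub2D4, a beta-tubulin from the tardigrade Hypsibius exemplaris, in the commercial pJET1.2 PCR-cloning backbone. The full construct is 4,363 bp, of which about 1.35 kb is the insert. It is maintained in E. coli at high copy through a ColE1/pUC-type origin of replication. Selection is with ampicillin, using a β-lactamase gene driven by its own bla promoter.

The automated annotation labels the open reading frame at roughly 398–1741 as human TUBB4B. This reflects the strong sequence conservation of beta-tubulins and the best available database match. It does not indicate a human insert, since the catalogue entry identifies the gene as the tardigrade Tub2D4. A T7 promoter lies upstream of the coding sequence in the same orientation, so the insert could be transcribed in vitro with T7 RNA polymerase. The record lists no eukaryotic promoter, epitope tag or fluorescent reporter, so the plasmid is not an expression construct for animal cells.

On the opposite strand, downstream of the insert, are a lac UV5 promoter, a CAP binding site and a short lacI fragment. These are backbone remnants. In pJET1.2 this promoter region normally drives a lethal gene that is disrupted by insert ligation, which provides positive selection for recombinants, although that gene is not annotated in the feature table.

The plasmid serves mainly as a sequence-verified archive and as a template for subcloning or amplifying Tub2D4. It was deposited in connection with work on the phylogenetic and functional characterization of tardigrade tubulins.
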