Features (pLannotate 1.2.2; 8 found; start..end, strand, type, name):
    305..323     +  promoter       T7 promoter: promoter for bacteriophage T7 RNA polymerase
    398..1741    +  CDS            TUBB4B: TBB4B_HUMAN - Also known as TUBB2C. Experimental evidence at protein level: Swiss-Prot protein existence level 1. Tubulin is the major constituent of microtubules. It binds two moles of GTP, one at an exchangeable site on the beta chain and one at a non-exchangeable site on the alpha chain. From Homo sapiens (Human).
   2195..2225    -  promoter       lac UV5 promoter: E. coli lac promoter with an "up" mutation
   2240..2261    -  protein_bind   CAP binding site: CAP binding activates transcription in the presence of cAMP. E. coli catabolite activator protein
   2286..2369    -  CDS            lacI (fragment): lac repressor; lacI; The lac repressor binds to the lac operator to inhibit transcription in E. coli. This inhibition can be relieved by adding lactose or isopropyl-β-D-thiogalactopyranoside (IPTG).
   2552..3140    -  rep_origin     ori: high-copy-number ColE1/pMB1/pBR322/pUC origin of replication
   3311..4171    -  CDS            AmpR: β-lactamase; bla; confers resistance to ampicillin, carbenicillin, and related antibiotics
   4172..4276    -  promoter       AmpR promoter: bla
>Addgene plasmid #201725 | pJet1.2-tHe-Tub2D4 | addgene full sequence | sequence record 399735 | Addgene NGS Result
GCCCCTGCAGCCGAATTATATTATTTTTGCCAAATAATTTTTAACAAAAGCTCTGAAGTCTTCTTCATTT
AAATTCTTAGATGATACTTCATCTGGAAAATTGTCCCAATTAGTAGCATCACGCTGTGAGTAAGTTCTAA
ACCATTTTTTTATTGTTGTATTATCTCTAATCTTACTACTCGATGAGTTTTCGGTATTATCTCTATTTTT
AACTTGGAGCAGGTTCCATTCATTGTTTTTTTCATCATAGTGAATAAAATCAACTGCTTTAACACTTGTG
CCTGAACACCATATCCATCCGGCGTAATACGACTCACTATAGGGAGAGCGGCCGCCAGATCTTCCGGATG
GCTCGAGTTTTTCAGCAAGATCGCTTCAGAAACCCTTATCAGCAAAGATGCGCGAAATCGTCCACCTCCA
AGTCGGCCAGTGCGGCAACCAGATCGGAGCGAAGTTCTGGGAAGTGATCTCCGACGAACATGGCATCGAC
CCCACCGGCACCTACCGCGGCGACTCGGATTTGCAGTTGGAACGGATCAATGTTTACTATAACGAAGCTG
GAAACAACAAATATGTTCCGCGCGCTGTTTTGGTCGATCTTGAGCCGGGAACGATGGATTCGGTCCGATC
ATCTCCGTTTGGTCAACTTTTCCGACCGGATAACTTTATCTTTGGCCAGAGTGGTGCGGGAAACAACTGG
GCTAAAGGCCACTACACCGAGGGTGCCGAACTGGTGGACTCTGTTCTCGATGTCGTGCGCAAGGAGGCCG
AGAACTGCGACTGCCTCCAGGGATTTCAGCTGACTCACTCGCTGGGCGGCGGCACTGGATCCGGTATGGG
TACTCTGCTCATCTCTAAGATCCGCGAGGAGTACCCCGATCGCATCATGACCACATTCAGCGTTGTTCCA
TCGCCGAAGGTGTCTGACACTGTGGTGGAGCCCTACAACGCGACTCTGTCGGTCCACCAGCTGGTCGAGA
ATACCGACGAGACGTTTTGCATCGACAACGAAGCGCTGTACGACATCTGCTTCCGCACCCTCAAGCTGAC
CACCCCGACGTACGGCGACCTGAACCACCTCGTGTCTGCCACCATGTCGGGTGTGACGACCTGCTTCCGT
TTCCCGGGCCAACTGAACGCCGATCTCCGCAAGTTGGCCGTCAACATGGTGCCCTTCCCGCGGCTGCACT
TTTTCATGCCCGGTTTCGCCCCGTTGACAGCTCGCGGCAGCCAGGGCTACCGTGCCCTCAGCGTCGCCGA
ACTCACCACCCAGATGTTCGACTCGAAGAACATGATGGCCGCCTGCGATCCCCGTCACGGACGCTACCTC
ACCGTGGCGGCCATCTTCCGCGGCCGGATGAGCATGAAGGAAGTGGACGACCAAATGCTGCAGATCCAGA
ACAAGAACTCCAGCTACTTCGTTGAATGGATTCCCAACAACATCAAGACAGCCGTCTGCGACATCCCTCC
GCGCGGTCTGAAGATGGCGGCCACGTTCATCGGCAACAGCACTGCCATCCAGGAGCTGTTCAAGCGCATC
AGCGAGCAGTTCACTGCCATGTTCCGTCGCAAGGCCTTCCTCCATTGGTACACCGGCGAGGGCATGGACG
AGATGGAATTCACCGAGGCCGAGAGCAACATGAACGATCTCATCTCGGAGTACCAGCAGTACCAGGAGGC
CACCGCCGAGGATGAGGGTGAATTTGAGGAGGGCGAGCAGGAGGCCCAGGAGGAGGCTGCTTAGACTAGT
TTCTCGCTCTATCTTTCTAGAAGATCTCCTACAATATTCTCAGCTGCCATGGAAAATCGATGTTCTTCTT
TTATTCTCTCAAGATTTTCAGGCTGTATATTAAAACTTATATTAAGAACTATGCTAACCACCTCATCAGG
AACCGTTGTAGGTGGCGTGGGTTTTCTTGGCAATCGACTCTCATGAAAACTACGAGCTAAATATTCAATA
TGTTCCTCTTGACCAACTTTATTCTGCATTTTTTTTGAACGAGGTTTAGAGCAAGCTTCAGGAAACTGAG
ACAGGAATTTTATTAAAAATTTAAATTTTGAAGAAAGTTCAGGGTTAATAGCATCCATTTTTTGCTTTGC
AAGTTCCTCAGCATTCTTAACAAAAGACGTCTCTTTTGACATGTTTAAAGTTTAAACCTCCTGTGTGAAA
TTATTATCCGCTCATAATTCCACACATTATACGAGCCGGAAGCATAAAGTGTAAAGCCTGGGGTGCCTAA
TGAGTGAGCTAACTCACATTAATTGCGTTGCGCTCACTGCCAATTGCTTTCCAGTCGGGAAACCTGTCGT
GCCAGCTGCATTAATGAATCGGCCAACGCGCGGGGAGNGGCGGTTTGCGTATTGGGCGCTCTTCCGCTTC
CTCGCTCACTGACTCGCTGCGCTCGGTCGTTCGGCTGCGGCGAGCGGTATCAGCTCACTCAAAGGCGGTA
ATACGGTTATCCACAGAATCAGGGGATAACGCAGGAAAGAACATGTGAGCAAAAGGCCAGCAAAAGGCCA
GGAACCGTAAAAAGGCCGCGTTGCTGGCGTTTTTCCATAGGCTCCGCCCCCCTGACGAGCATCACAAAAA
TCGACGCTCAAGTCAGAGGTGGCGAAACCCGACAGGACTATAAAGATACCAGGCGTTTCCCCCTGGAAGC
TCCCTCGTGCGCTCTCCTGTTCCGACCCTGCCGCTTACCGGATACCTGTCCGCCTTTCTCCCTTCGGGAA
GCGTGGCGCTTTCTCATAGCTCACGCTGTAGGTATCTCAGTTCGGTGTAGGTCGTTCGCTCCAAGCTGGG
CTGTGTGCACGAACCCCCCGTTCAGCCCGACCGCTGCGCCTTATCCGGTAACTATCGTCTTGAGTCCAAC
CCGGTAAGACACGACTTATCGCCACTGGCAGCAGCCACTGGTAACAGGATTAGCAGAGCGAGGTATGTAG
GCGGTGCTACAGAGTTCTTGAAGTGGTGGCCTAACTACGGCTACACTAGAAGAACAGTATTTGGTATCTG
CGCTCTGCTGAAGCCAGTTACCTTCGGAAAAAGAGTTGGTAGCTCTTGATCCGGCAAACAAACCACCGCT
GGTAGCGGTGGTTTTTTTGTTTGCAAGCAGCAGATTACGCGCAGAAAAAAAGGATCTCAAGAAGATCCTT
TGATCTTTTCTACGGGGTCTGACGCTCAGTGGAACGAAAACTCACGTTAAGGGATTTTGGTCATGAGATT
ATCAAAAAGGATCTTCACCTAGATCCTTTTAAATTAAAAATGAAGTTTTAAATCAATCTAAAGTATATAT
GAGTAAACTTGGTCTGACAGTTACCAATGCTTAATCAGTGAGGCACCTATCTCAGCGATCTGTCTATTTC
GTTCATCCATAGTTGCCTGACTCCCCGTCGTGTAGATAACTACGATACGGGAGGGCTTACCATCTGGCCC
CAGTGCTGCAATGATACCGCGAGACCCACGCTCACCGGCTCCAGATTTATCAGCAATAAACCAGCCAGCC
GGAAGGGCCGAGCGCAGAAGTGGTCCTGCAACTTTATCCGCCTCCATCCAGTCTATTAATTGTTGCCGGG
AAGCTAGAGTAAGTAGTTCGCCAGTTAATAGTTTGCGCAACGTTGTTGCCATTGCTACAGGCATCGTGGT
GTCACGCTCGTCGTTTGGTATGGCTTCATTCAGCTCCGGTTCCCAACGATCAAGGCGAGTTACATGATCC
CCCATGTTGTGCAAAAAAGCGGTTAGCTCCTTCGGTCCTCCGATCGTTGTCAGAAGTAAGTTGGCCGCAG
TGTTATCACTCATGGTTATGGCAGCACTGCATAATTCTCTTACTGTCATGCCATCCGTAAGATGCTTTTC
TGTGACTGGTGAGTACTCAACCAAGTCATTCTGAGAATAGTGTATGCGGCGACCGAGTTGCTCTTGCCCG
GCGTCAATACGGGATAATACCGCGCCACATAGCAGAACTTTAAAAGTGCTCATCATTGGAAAACGTTCTT
CGGGGCGAAAACTCTCAAGGATCTTACCGCTGTTGAGATCCAGTTCGATGTAACCCACTCGTGCACCCAA
CTGATCTTCAGCATCTTTTACTTTCACCAGCGTTTCTGGGTGAGCAAAAACAGGAAGGCAAAATGCCGCA
AAAAAGGGAATAAGGGCGACACGGAAATGTTGAATACTCATACTCTTCCTTTTTCAATATTATTGAAGCA
TTTATCAGGGTTATTGTCTCATGAGCGGATACATATTTGAATGTATTTAGAAAAATAAACAAATAGGGGT
TCCGCGCACATTTCCCCGAAAAGTGCCACCTGACGTCTAAGAAACCATTATTATCATGACATTAACCTAT
AAAAATAGGCGTATCACGAGGCC
